>Addgene plasmid #217047 | pMV-HOBO | addgene full sequence | sequence record 442031 | Addgene NGS Result
AAAAATAAACAAATAGGGGTTCCGCGCACATTTCCCCGAAAAGTGCCACCTGACGTCTAAGAAACCATTA
TTATCATGACATTAACCTATAAAAATAGGCGTATCACGAGGCCCTTTCGTTGTAAAACGACGGCCAGTCG
AACCACGCAATGCGTCTCGATCCGCAGTGTCTTGCGTCTCTCATATGGTTCACACCAGAGAACTGCAAGG
GTGGCACTTTTTTACCACTCGACTCACACCCTACAATTTTGTGTGCGGGTGCTACTCGCCACGCACATCG
CGGGTACTTACAAACACACAGTATAAATCTGAACATGCAGACAAGACACCCCGTTGTGTGCGCACCCGAA
TCAATACGGTGTTTTGCGTCGCGGGTGCCGCTCACACAGTGCCTAAAAAGGGATGAGTGAGAAAAACACT
TGTGGGTATACCGTTAAACACATGGGTGTTTCCAAAAATACTCGGGTGTTTCCAAAAATACTCGAGTGGT
CTCGTAGGTAGTCGAGTCAAACCGGTGCTAGCAATTCTACCGGGTAGGGGAGGCGCTTTTCCCAAGGCAG
TCTGGAGCATGCGCTTTAGCAGCCCCGCTGGGCACTTGGCGCTACACAAGTGGCCTCTGGCCTCGCACAC
ATTCCACATCCACCGGTAGGCGCCAACCGGCTCCGTTCTTTGGTGGCCCCTTCGCGCCACCTTCTACTCC
TCCCCTAGTCAGGAAGTTCCCCCCCGCCCCGCAGCTCGCGTCGTGCAGGACGTGACAAATGGAAGTAGCA
CGTCTCACTAGTCTCGTGCAGATGGACAGCACCGCTGAGCAATGGAAGCGGGTAGGCCTTTGGGGCAGCG
GCCAATAGCAGCTTTGCTCCTTCGCTTTCTGGGCTCAGAGGCTGGGAAGGGGTGGGTCCGGGGGCGGGCT
CAGGGGCGGGCTCAGGGGCGGGGCGGGCGCCCGAAGGTCCTCCGGAGGCCCGGCATTCTGCACGCTTCAA
AAGCGCACGTCTGCCGCGCTGTTCTCCTCTTCCTCATCTCCGGGCCTTTCGACCTGCAGCCAACGCCACC
ATGGGGACCGAGTACAAGCCCACGGTGCGCCTCGCCACCCGCGACGACGTCCCCCGGGCCGTACGCACCC
TCGCCGCCGCGTTCGCCGACTACCCCGCCACGCGCCACACCGTCGACCCGGACCGCCACATCGAGCGGGT
CACCGAGCTGCAAGAACTCTTCCTCACGCGCGTCGGGCTCGACATCGGCAAGGTGTGGGTCGCGGACGAC
GGCGCCGCGGTGGCGGTCTGGACCACGCCGGAGAGCGTCGAAGCGGGGGCGGTGTTCGCCGAGATCGGCC
CGCGCATGGCCGAGTTGAGCGGTTCCCGGCTGGCCGCGCAGCAACAGATGGAAGGCCTCCTGGCGCCGCA
CCGGCCCAAGGAGCCCGCGTGGTTCCTGGCCACCGTCGGCGTCTCGCCCGACCACCAGGGCAAGGGTCTG
GGCAGCGCCGTCGTGCTCCCCGGAGTGGAGGCGGCCGAGCGCGCCGGGGTGCCCGCCTTCCTGGAGACCT
CCGCGCCCCGCAACCTCCCCTTCTACGAGCGGCTCGGCTTCACCGTCACCGCCGACGTCGAGGTGCCCGA
AGGACCGCGCACCTGGTGCATGACCCGCAAGCCCGGTGCCATCGATGCCACTAACTTCTCCCTGTTGAAA
CAAGCAGGGGATGTCGAAGAGAATCCCGGGCCAATGGTGAGCAAGGGCGAGGAGCTGTTCACCGGGGTGG
TGCCCATCCTGGTCGAGCTGGACGGCGACGTAAACGGCCACAAGTTCAGCGTGTCCGGCGAGGGCGAGGG
CGATGCCACCTACGGCAAGCTGACCCTGAAGTTCATCTGCACCACCGGCAAGCTGCCCGTGCCCTGGCCC
ACCCTCGTGACCACCCTGACCTACGGCGTGCAGTGCTTCAGCCGCTACCCCGACCACATGAAGCAGCACG
ACTTCTTCAAGTCCGCCATGCCCGAAGGCTACGTCCAGGAGCGCACCATCTTCTTCAAGGACGACGGCAA
CTACAAGACCCGCGCCGAGGTGAAGTTCGAGGGCGACACCCTGGTGAACCGCATCGAGCTGAAGGGCATC
GACTTCAAGGAGGACGGCAACATCCTGGGGCACAAGCTGGAGTACAACTACAACAGCCACAACGTCTATA
TCATGGCCGACAAGCAGAAGAACGGCATCAAGGTGAACTTCAAGATCCGCCACAACATCGAGGACGGCAG
CGTGCAGCTCGCCGACCACTACCAGCAGAACACCCCCATCGGCGACGGCCCCGTGCTGCTGCCCGACAAC
CACTACCTGAGCACCCAGTCCGCCCTGAGCAAAGACCCCAACGAGAAGCGCGATCACATGGTCCTGCTGG
AGTTCGTGACCGCCGCCGGGATCACTCTCGGCATGGACGAGCTGTACAAGTAATTAATTAAGCTCGCTGA
TCAGCCTCGACTGTGCCTTCTAGTTGCCAGCCATCTGTTGTTTGCCCCTCCCCCGTGCCTTCCTTGACCC
TGGAAGGTGCCACTCCCACTGTCCTTTCCTAATAAAATGAGGAAATTGCATCGCATTGTCTGAGTAGGTG
TCATTCTATTCTGGGGGGTGGGGTGGGGCAGGACAGCAAGGGGGAGGATTGGGAAGACAATAGCAGGCAT
GCTGGGGATGCGGTGGGCTCTATGGCTTCTGAGGCGCGCCCTCGAGCAGGTAATATAATAACAGAAAAGC
GAAATAGATTATGCCCAAAATCTGTAGATAGCCTCCTTTTTTTGCATTCCTATTACAAAAACCTAAACAA
CTCGCAATAGATATTCCTTCTTATAAGTATATTTTATATTATTAATTCTTATTATTTGCTTAATTTTTGT
ATAAGTGTTAAGTATTAAGTATAAGTATTAATTAATAATATATAAGATTGTTATTTGTTAAGACATTAGA
TGCAAAATCCTAAAAATGTGAAAGTAATGAAGTTCCTTATATTTAATAGATACTTTTTAAGCCCACTATG
TTTTTATTATTTAGATTGAGACATTAAAAAACGTAAAAATCAACAAATGCCGTCTTTAATTGCAATTACT
TTATGTGTTTGAAATGGGAGGCACCCATTGAGTCCATCAAAGAGCAAAGACATGAGCACAAAAATTTTCT
TGGGTATTCCCTTTTACCCTTCATTTCTTATACCCGTCACGCTTCCACCCATACAAATTTTAGGCGTACA
AAAAATGAGAACTGCAGCCCGCATACAAAAAATGACCTGCGGCCGATCGTTGACTGTGCGTCCACTCACC
CATACGGCTCTTGCGCAGCAGGCCTCGGGTGGTTTTTTTACTCGTAACAAAAACACAACGTCGGTAAAAC
ACTCGAGTATTTTGTGTTGCCGCAAGTAGGGTGTCAAAAAAAACGGGGTGCCTAGAGTACCGAGTGTTTA
TCGGGTGGACGTAGAGTGCGAGTGGCGGGCTGCAGTTCTCTGGTTCACACGGGCCCAGAGACGGAGTCAC
TGCCAACCGAGACGGTCATAGCTGTTTCCTGTGTGCCGCTTCCTCGCTCACTGACTCGCTGCGCTCGGTC
GTTCGGCTGCGGCGAGCGGTATCAGCTCACTCAAAGGCGGTAATACGGTTACCCACAGAATCAGGGGATA
ACGCAGGAAAGAACATGTGAGCAAAAGGCCAGCAAAAGGCCAGGAACCGTAAAAAGGCCGCGTTGCTGGC
GTTTTTCCATAGGCTCCGCCCCCCTGACGAGCATCACAAAAATCGACGCTCAAGTCAGAGGTGGCGAAAC
CCGACAGGACTATAAAGATACCAGGCGTTTCCCCCTGGAAGCTCCCTCGTGCGCTCTCCTGTTCCGACCC
TGCCGCTTACCGGATACCTGTCCGCCTTTCTCCCTTCGGGAAGCGTGGCGCTTTCTCATAGCTCACGCTG
TAGGTATCTCAGTTCGGTGTAGGTCGTTCGCTCCAAGCTGGGCTGTGTGCACGAACCCCCCGTTCAGCCC
GACCGCTGCGCCTTATCCGGTAACTATCGTCTTGAGTCCAACCCGGTAAGACACGACTTATCGCCACTGG
CAGCAGCCACTGGTAACAGGATTAGCAGAGCGAGGTATGTAGGCGGTGCTACAGAGTTCTTGAAGTGGTG
GCCTAACTACGGCTACACTAGAAGAACAGTATTTGGTATCTGCGCTCTGCTGAAGCCAGTTACCTTCGGA
AAAAGAGTTGGTAGCTCTTGATCCGGCAAACAAACCACCGCTGGTAGCGGTGGTTTTTTTGTTTGCAAGC
AGCAGATTACGCGCAGAAAAAAAGGATCTCAAGAAGATCCTTTGATCTTTTCTACGGGGTCTGACGCTCA
GTGGAACGAAAACTCACGTTAAGGGATTTTGGTCATGAGATTATCAAAAAGGATCTTCACCTAGATCCTT
TTAAATTAAAAATGAAGTTTTAAATCAATCTAAAGTATATATGAGTAAACTTGGTCTGACAGTTACCAAT
GCTTAATCAGTGAGGCACCTATCTCAGCGATCTGTCTCTTTCGTTCATCCATAGTTGCCTGACTCCCCGT
CGTGTAGATAACTACGATACGGGAGGGCTTACCATCTGGCCCCAGTGCTGCAATAATACCGCGGGACCCA
CGCTCACCGGCTCCAGATTTATCAGCAATAAACCAGCCAGCCGGAAGGGCCGAGCGCAGAAGTGGTCCTG
CAACTTTATCCGCCTCCATCCAGTCTATTAATTGTTGCCGGGAAGCTAGAGTAAGTAGTTCGCCAGTTAA
TAGTTTGCGCAACGTTGTTGCCATCGCTACAGGCATCGTGGTATCACGCTCGTCGTTTGGTATGGCTTCA
TTCAGCTCCGGTTCCCAACGATCAAGGCGAGTTACATGATCCCCCATGTTGCGCAAAAAAGCGGTTAGCT
CCTTCGGTCCTCCGATCGTTGTCAGAAGTAAGTTGGCCGCCGTGTTATCACTCATGGTTATGGCAGCACT
ACATAATTCTCTTACTGTCATGCCATCCGTAAGATGCTTTTCTGTGACTGGTGAGTACTCAACCAAGTCA
TTCTGAGAAAAGTGTATGCGGCGACCGAGTTGCTCTTGCCCGGCGTCAATACGGGATAATACCGCGCCAC
ATAGCAGAACTTTAAAAGTGCTCATCATTGGAAAACGTTCTTCGGGGCGAAAACTCTCAAGGATCTTACC
GCTGTTGAGATCCAGTTCGATGTAACCCACTCGTGCACCCAACTGATCTTCAGCATCTTTTACTTTCACC
AGCGTTTCTGGGTGAGCAAAAACAGGAAGGCAAAATGCCGCAAAAAAGGGAATAAGGGCGACACGGAAAT
GTTGAATACTCATACTCTTCCTTTTTCAATATTATTGAAGCATTTATCAGGGTTATTGTCTCATGAGCGG
ATACATATTTGAATGTATTTAG
Features (pLannotate 1.2.2; 8 found; start..end, strand, type, name):
    118..138     -  CDS            lacZα (fragment): LacZα fragment of β-galactosidase; lacZ fragment
    532..1031    +  promoter       PGK promoter: mouse phosphoglycerate kinase 1 promoter
   1056..1650    +  CDS            PuroR (fragment): puromycin N-acetyltransferase; pac from Streptomyces alboniger; confers resistance to puromycin
   1714..2433    +  CDS            EGFP: the original enhanced GFP (Yang et al., 1996) mammalian codon-optimized
   2461..2685    +  polyA_signal   bGH poly(A) signal: bovine growth hormone polyadenylation signal
   3714..4302    -  rep_origin     ori: high-copy-number ColE1/pMB1/pBR322/pUC origin of replication
   4473..5333    -  CDS            AmpR: β-lactamase; bla; confers resistance to ampicillin, carbenicillin, and related antibiotics
   5334..26      -  promoter       AmpR promoter (across the origin): bla
