[The description below was written by a language model from this plasmid's Addgene catalogue record and pLannotate feature annotations shown in this document.]
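Description:
pMV-HOBO is the donor plasmid for the HOBO DNA transposon, built on the pMV backbone and catalogued as a mammalian expression vector. It is a 5,412 nt high-copy plasmid maintained in E. coli through a ColE1/pUC-type origin of replication and selected with ampicillin via a β-lactamase gene driven by its own bla promoter. A short remnant of lacZα is also detected, most likely a leftover of the cloning vector.

The recorded insert is the synthetic terminal inverted repeats (TIRs) of HOBO, the sequences a cognate transposase recognises to excise a transposon and integrate it elsewhere. The automated feature table does not annotate the TIRs themselves, so their exact positions are not given. There are unannotated stretches on either side of the mammalian cassette where they would be expected to lie, but this is an inference. The annotated cargo is a single mammalian transcription unit: the mouse PGK promoter, followed by a puromycin N-acetyltransferase coding sequence (called as a fragment) and then EGFP, terminated by the bovine growth hormone polyadenylation signal. The short gap between PuroR and EGFP suggests that the two are linked in one transcript, but the record does not state what joins them. No transposase gene is annotated on this plasmid, so the enzyme presumably has to be supplied from a separate source.

As a donor construct, it allows transposition in mammalian cells to be scored through stable puromycin resistance and green fluorescence. It comes from a survey of many DNA transposons tested for activity in human cells as candidate genome engineering tools.
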