Addgene plasmid #217047: pMV-HOBO
Purpose: Donor plasmid of HOBO Transposon
Depositing lab: Haoyi Wang. Depositing organization: Institute of Zoology, Chinese Academy of Sciences. Publication: Heterologous survey of 130 DNA transposons in human cells highlights their functional divergence and expands the genome engineering toolbox. Zhang T, Tan S, Tang N, Li Y, Zhang C, Sun J, Guo Y, Gao H, Cai Y, Sun W, Wang C, Fu L, Ma H, Wu Y, Hu X, Zhang X, Gee P, Yan W, Zhao Y, Chen Q, Guo B, Wang H, Zhang YE. Cell. 2024 Jul 11;187(14):3741-3760.e30. doi: 10.1016/j.cell.2024.05.007. Epub 2024 Jun 5. PubMed 38843831.
Backbone
  Vector backbone: pMV
  Vector type: Mammalian Expression
Growth in bacteria
  Bacterial resistance: Ampicillin, 100 μg/mL
  Growth temperature: 37°C
  Growth strain: DH5alpha
  Copy number: High Copy
Gene/Insert
  Gene/Insert name: TIRs of HOBO transposon (alt name: HOBO)
  Species: Synthetic
  Cloning method: Restriction Enzyme; 5′ cloning site Unknown (unknown if destroyed); 3′ cloning site Unknown (unknown if destroyed)
Terms and licenses: Academic/Nonprofit Terms; Industry Terms: Not Available to Industry
How to cite: pMV-HOBO was a gift from Haoyi Wang (Addgene plasmid # 217047 ; http://n2t.net/addgene:217047 ; RRID:Addgene_217047)
